Addgene plasmid #231897: pUC57-FlpTag-GFP-ph0
Purpose: Vector with FlpTag-GFP, an inverted GFP enabling conditional tagging and visualization of endogenous proteins via Flp recombinase activity. Codon phase 0.
Depositing lab: Alexander Borst. Depositing organization: Max Planck Institute for Biological Intelligence. Publication: Conditional protein tagging methods reveal highly specific subcellular distribution of ion channels in motion-sensing neurons. Fendl S, Vieira RM, Borst A. Elife. 2020 Oct 20;9:e62953. doi: 10.7554/eLife.62953. PubMed 33079061.
Backbone
  Vector backbone: pFlip-Flop-P0
  Backbone size w/o insert (bp): 5285
  Total vector size (bp): 4107
  Vector type: Bacterial Expression
Growth in bacteria
  Bacterial resistance: Kanamycin, 50 μg/mL
  Growth temperature: 37°C
  Growth strain: DH5alpha
  Copy number: High Copy
Gene/Insert
  Gene/Insert name: SD-GFP-SA
  Species: Synthetic
  Insert size (bp): 991
  Cloning method: Gene Synthesis
  Sequencing primers: 5′ caggaaacagctatgacc; 3′ tgtaaaacgacggccagt
Terms and licenses: Academic/Nonprofit Terms; Industry Terms: Not Available to Industry
Depositor comments: The FlpTag insertion consists of an inverted sequence containing a splice acceptor (SA), GFP, and a splice donor (SD), flanked on either side by FRT and FRT14 recombination sites. This configuration allows conditional protein tagging, where the cassette orientation is controlled by Flp recombinase, enabling specific expression of GFP in targeted cells or tissues. FlpTag is integrated into the genome at specific attP sites, targeting the gene of interest through phiC31 integrase-mediated recombination at the designated gene locus.
How to cite: pUC57-FlpTag-GFP-ph0 was a gift from Alexander Borst (Addgene plasmid # 231897 ; http://n2t.net/addgene:231897 ; RRID:Addgene_231897)
