[The description below was written by a language model from this plasmid's Addgene catalogue record and pLannotate feature annotations shown in this document.]
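Description:
pUC57-FlpTag-GFP-ph0 is a small, high-copy bacterial cloning plasmid that serves as a donor for genomic integration rather than as an expression vector in its own right. It is propagated in E. coli through a ColE1/pUC-type origin and selected with kanamycin via an aph(3')-Ia gene driven by the bla (AmpR) promoter. Remnants of the pUC lac region (lac promoter and operator, CAP site, lacZα and lacI fragments) flank the cloning site. The catalogue lists pFlip-Flop-P0 as the backbone with a size larger than the total plasmid, so those size fields are not mutually consistent. The sequenced record is about 4.1 kb.

The payload is the synthetic FlpTag cassette, roughly 1 kb, described as a splice acceptor, GFP and splice donor placed in inverted orientation. It is bounded on each side by FRT and FRT14 sites. The annotation identifies the fluorescent protein as superfolder GFP, detects two oppositely oriented minimal FRT sites, and labels short adjacent stretches as β-globin intron fragments. FRT14 and the splice sites are not annotated separately. The whole unit sits between two inverted φC31 attB sites, which allow integrase-mediated exchange into attP sites located in the gene of interest.

Once integrated in the inactive orientation, the cassette is not expected to be spliced into the host transcript. Flp recombinase flips it, and the heterotypic FRT pair is the kind of arrangement used to lock the inversion. GFP then acts as an artificial exon spliced in frame into the endogenous mRNA, tagging the native protein only in Flp-expressing cells. "ph0" denotes codon phase 0, matching the reading frame of the target intron. The associated work used this approach to map the subcellular distribution of ion channels in motion-sensing neurons.
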