Features (pLannotate 1.2.2; 17 found; start..end, strand, type, name):
    310..402     +  CDS            lacI (fragment): lac repressor; lacI; The lac repressor binds to the lac operator to inhibit transcription in E. coli. This inhibition can be relieved by adding lactose or isopropyl-β-D-thiogalactopyranoside (IPTG).
    415..436     +  protein_bind   CAP binding site: CAP binding activates transcription in the presence of cAMP. E. coli catabolite activator protein
    451..481     +  promoter       lac promoter: promoter for the E. coli lac operon
    489..505     +  protein_bind   lac operator: The lac repressor binds to the lac operator to inhibit transcription in E. coli. This inhibition can be relieved by adding lactose or isopropyl-β-D-thiogalactopyranoside (IPTG). lac repressor encoded by lacI
    579..648     +  protein_bind   attB: attB site for the φC31 integrase (Groth et al., 2000) phage φC31 integrase
    672..705     +  protein_bind   FRT (minimal): supports FLP-mediated excision but not integration (Turan and Bode, 2011) FLP recombinase from the Saccharomyces cerevisiae 2μ plasmid
    705..755     +  intron         β-globin intron (fragment): internally truncated intron from human β-globin
    938..1648    +  CDS            Superfolder GFP: Superfolder GFP is a basic (constitutively fluorescent) green fluorescent protein published in 2005, derived from Aequorea victoria. It is reported to be a very rapidly-maturing weak dimer.
   1795..1828    -  protein_bind   FRT (minimal): supports FLP-mediated excision but not integration (Turan and Bode, 2011) FLP recombinase from the Saccharomyces cerevisiae 2μ plasmid
   1829..1878    +  intron         β-globin intron (fragment): internally truncated intron from human β-globin
   1938..2007    -  protein_bind   attB: attB site for the φC31 integrase (Groth et al., 2000) phage φC31 integrase
   2039..2196    +  CDS            lacZα (fragment): LacZα fragment of β-galactosidase; lacZ fragment
   2202..2301    -  misc_feature   bom (fragment): basis of mobility region from pBR322
   2403..2438    -  CDS            rop (fragment): Rop protein, which maintains plasmids at low copy number; rop
   2533..2637    +  promoter       AmpR promoter: bla
   2638..3453    +  CDS            KanR: aminoglycoside phosphotransferase; aph(3')-Ia; confers resistance to kanamycin in bacteria or G418 (Geneticin®) in eukaryotes
   3624..127     +  rep_origin     ori (across the origin): high-copy-number ColE1/pMB1/pBR322/pUC origin of replication
>Addgene plasmid #231897 | pUC57-FlpTag-GFP-ph0 | addgene full sequence | sequence record 468193 | Addgene NGS Result
AGGAGAGCGCACGAGGGAGCTTCCAGGGGGAAACGCCTGGTATCTTTATAGTCCTGTCGGGTTTCGCCAC
CTCTGACTTGAGCGTCGATTTTTGTGATGCTCGTCAGGGGGGCGGAGCCTATGGAAAAACGCCAGCAACG
CGGCCTTTTTACGGTTCCTGGCCTTTTGCTGGCCTTTTGCTCACATGTTCTTTCCTGCGTTATCCCCTGA
TTCTGTGGATAACCGTATTACCGCCTTTGAGTGAGCTGATACCGCTCGCCGCAGCCGAACGACCGAGCGC
AGCGAGTCAGTGAGCGAGGAAGCGGAAGAGCGCCCAATACGCAAACCGCCTCTCCCCGCGCGTTGGCCGA
TTCATTAATGCAGCTGGCACGACAGGTTTCCCGACTGGAAAGCGGGCAGTGAGCGCAACGCAATTAATGT
GAGTTAGCTCACTCATTAGGCACCCCAGGCTTTACACTTTATGCTTCCGGCTCGTATGTTGTGTGGAATT
GTGAGCGGATAACAATTTCACACAGGAAACAGCTATGACCATGCTCGAGCCAAGCTCGGCGCGCCATTGG
GATGATGTAGGTCACGGTCTCGAAGCCGCGGTGCGGGTGCCAGGGCGTGCCCTTGGGCTCCCCGGGCGCG
TACTCCACCTCACCCATCTGGTCCATCATGATGGAAGACGGGAAGTTCCTATTCTCTAGAAAGTATAGGA
ACTTCTCTTTGCACCATTCTAAAGAATAACAGTGATAATTTCTGGGTTAAGGCAAGAAGTTCCTATTCTA
TCAGAAGTATAGGAACTTCAGTCGATCCAACATGGCGACTTGTCCCATCCCCGGCATGTTTAAATATACT
AATTATTCTTGAACTAATTTTAATCAACCGATTTATCTCTCTTCCGCAGGTGGGAGGTTCCGGTGGAAGC
GGAGGTAGCGGCGGATCCGGATCCGTGTCCAAGGGCGAGGAGCTGTTCACCGGCGTGGTGCCCATCCTGG
TGGAGCTGGATGGCGACGTGAACGGCCACAAGTTCAGCGTGCGCGGCGAGGGCGAGGGCGACGCCACCAA
CGGCAAGCTGACCCTGAAGTTCATCTGCACCACCGGCAAGCTGCCCGTGCCCTGGCCCACCCTGGTGACC
ACCCTGACCTACGGCGTGCAGTGCTTCAGCCGCTACCCCGATCACATGAAGCAGCACGATTTCTTCAAGA
GCGCCATGCCCGAGGGCTACGTGCAGGAGCGCACCATCAGCTTCAAGGATGACGGCACCTACAAGACCCG
CGCCGAGGTGAAGTTCGAGGGCGATACCCTGGTGAACCGCATCGAGCTGAAGGGCATCGATTTCAAGGAG
GATGGCAACATCCTGGGCCACAAGCTGGAGTACAACTTCAACAGCCACAACGTGTACATCACCGCCGATA
AGCAGAAGAACGGCATCAAGGCCAACTTCAAGATCCGCCACAATGTGGAGGATGGCTCCGTGCAGCTGGC
CGATCACTACCAGCAGAACACCCCCATCGGCGACGGCCCAGTGCTGCTGCCCGATAACCACTACCTGAGC
ACCCAGAGCGTGCTGTCCAAGGACCCCAACGAGAAGCGCGATCACATGGTGCTGCTGGAGTTCGTGACCG
CCGCCGGCATCACCCTGGGCATGGATGAGCTGTACAAGGGAGGTAGCGGTGGAAGCGGAGGTTCCGGCGA
GGTAAGTTATTGAACAATGGCATCAAATGCCTTCATCATCACTACCCTTTAGCCCTTAAGACCCCACAAT
GACCTTACCCACTCAGAGAAAGATGCGACAAGTCGCCAGAATTCGAAGTTCCTATACTTTCTAGAGAATA
GGAACTTCTAAGAGGTTTCATATTGCTAATAGCAGCTACAATCCAGCTACCATTCTGCGAAGTTCCTATA
CTTCTGATAGAATAGGAACTTCAGAAGTCTTCCATCATGATGGACCAGATGGGTGAGGTGGAGTACGCGC
CCGGGGAGCCCAAGGGCACGCCCTGGCACCCGCACCGCGGCTTCGAGACCGTGACCTACATCATCCCAAT
ACGCGTCAATTCACTGGCCGTCGTTTTACAACGTCGTGACTGGGAAAACCCTGGCGTTACCCAACTTAAT
CGCCTTGCAGCACATCCCCCTTTCGCCAGCTGGCGTAATAGCGAAGAGGCCCGCACCGATCGCCCTTCCC
AACAGTTGCGCAGCCTGAATGGCGAATGGCGCCTGATGCGGTATTTTCTCCTTACGCATCTGTGCGGTAT
TTCACACCGCATATGGTGCACTCTCAGTACAATCTGCTCTGATGCCGCATAGTTAAGCCAGCCCCGACAC
CCGCCAACACCCGCTGACGCGCCCTGACGGGCTTGTCTGCTCCCGGCATCCGCTTACAGACAAGCTGTGA
CCGTCTCCGGGAGCTGCATGTGTCAGAGGTTTTCACCGTCATCACCGAAACGCGCGAGACGAAAGGGCCT
CGTGATACGCCTATTTTTATAGGTTAATGTCATGATAATAATGGTTTCTTAGACGTCAGGTGGCACTTTT
CGGGGAAATGTGCGCGGAACCCCTATTTGTTTATTTTTCTAAATACATTCAAATATGTATCCGCTCATGA
GACAATAACCCTGATAAATGCTTCAATAATATTGAAAAAGGAAGAGTATGAGCCATATTCAACGGGAAAC
GTCTTGCTCTAGGCCGCGATTAAATTCCAACATGGATGCTGATTTATATGGGTATAAATGGGCTCGCGAT
AATGTCGGGCAATCAGGTGCGACAATCTATCGATTGTATGGGAAGCCCGATGCGCCAGAGTTGTTTCTGA
AACATGGCAAAGGTAGCGTTGCCAATGATGTTACAGATGAGATGGTCAGACTAAACTGGCTGACGGAATT
TATGCCTCTTCCGACCATCAAGCATTTTATCCGTACTCCTGATGATGCATGGTTACTCACCACTGCGATC
CCTGGGAAAACAGCATTCCAGGTATTAGAAGAATATCCTGATTCAGGTGAAAATATTGTTGATGCGCTGG
CAGTGTTCCTGCGCCGGTTGCATTCGATTCCTGTTTGTAATTGTCCTTTTAACAGCGATCGCGTATTTCG
TCTCGCTCAGGCGCAATCACGAATGAATAACGGTTTGGTTGATGCGAGTGATTTTGATGACGAGCGTAAT
GGCTGGCCTGTTGAACAAGTCTGGAAAGAAATGCATAAACTTTTGCCATTCTCACCGGATTCAGTCGTCA
CTCATGGTGATTTCTCACTTGATAACCTTATTTTTGACGAGGGGAAATTAATAGGTTGTATTGATGTTGG
ACGAGTCGGAATCGCAGACCGATACCAGGATCTTGCCATCCTATGGAACTGCCTCGGTGAGTTTTCTCCT
TCATTACAGAAACGGCTTTTTCAAAAATATGGTATTGATAATCCTGATATGAATAAATTGCAGTTTCATT
TGATGCTCGATGAGTTTTTCTAACTGTCAGACCAAGTTTACTCATATATACTTTAGATTGATTTAAAACT
TCATTTTTAATTTAAAAGGATCTAGGTGAAGATCCTTTTTGATAATCTCATGACCAAAATCCCTTAACGT
GAGTTTTCGTTCCACTGAGCGTCAGACCCCGTAGAAAAGATCAAAGGATCTTCTTGAGATCCTTTTTTTC
TGCGCGTAATCTGCTGCTTGCAAACAAAAAAACCACCGCTACCAGCGGTGGTTTGTTTGCCGGATCAAGA
GCTACCAACTCTTTTTCCGAAGGTAACTGGCTTCAGCAGAGCGCAGATACCAAATACTGTTCTTCTAGTG
TAGCCGTAGTTAGGCCACCACTTCAAGAACTCTGTAGCACCGCCTACATACCTCGCTCTGCTAATCCTGT
TACCAGTGGCTGCTGCCAGTGGCGATAAGTCGTGTCTTACCGGGTTGGACTCAAGACGATAGTTACCGGA
TAAGGCGCAGCGGTCGGGCTGAACGGGGGGTTCGTGCACACAGCCCAGCTTGGAGCGAACGACCTACACC
GAACTGAGATACCTACAGCGTGAGCTATGAGAAAGCGCCACGCTTCCCGAAGGGAGAAAGGCGGACAGGT
ATCCGGTAAGCGGCAGGGTCGGAAC
